>Addgene plasmid #142876 | TFORF1861 | addgene full sequence | sequence record 391472 | Addgene NGS Result
TTAATGTAGTCTTATGCAATACTCTTGTAGTCTTGCAACATGGTAACGATGAGTTAGCAACATGCCTTAC
AAGGAGAGAAAAAGCACCGTGCATGCCGATTGGTGGAAGTAAGGTGGTACGATCGTGCCTTATTAGGAAG
GCAACAGACGGGTCTGACATGGATTGGACGAACCACTGAATTGCCGCATTGCAGAGATATTGTATTTAAG
TGCCTAGCTCGATACATAAACGGGTCTCTCTGGTTAGACCAGATCTGAGCCTGGGAGCTCTCTGGCTAAC
TAGGGAACCCACTGCTTAAGCCTCAATAAAGCTTGCCTTGAGTGCTTCAAGTAGTGTGTGCCCGTCTGTT
GTGTGACTCTGGTAACTAGAGATCCCTCAGACCCTTTTAGTCAGTGTGGAAAATCTCTAGCAGTGGCGCC
CGAACAGGGACTTGAAAGCGAAAGGGAAACCAGAGGAGCTCTCTCGACGCAGGACTCGGCTTGCTGAAGC
GCGCACGGCAAGAGGCGAGGGGCGGCGACTGGTGAGTACGCCAAAAATTTTGACTAGCGGAGGCTAGAAG
GAGAGAGATGGGTGCGAGAGCGTCAGTATTAAGCGGGGGAGAATTAGATCGCGATGGGAAAAAATTCGGT
TAAGGCCAGGGGGAAAGAAAAAATATAAATTAAAACATATAGTATGGGCAAGCAGGGAGCTAGAACGATT
CGCAGTTAATCCTGGCCTGTTAGAAACATCAGAAGGCTGTAGACAAATACTGGGACAGCTACAACCATCC
CTTCAGACAGGATCAGAAGAACTTAGATCATTATATAATACAGTAGCAACCCTCTATTGTGTGCATCAAA
GGATAGAGATAAAAGACACCAAGGAAGCTTTAGACAAGATAGAGGAAGAGCAAAACAAAAGTAAGACCAC
CGCACAGCAAGCGGCCGCTGATCTTCAGACCTGGAGGAGGAGATATGAGGGACAATTGGAGAAGTGAATT
ATATAAATATAAAGTAGTAAAAATTGAACCATTAGGAGTAGCACCCACCAAGGCAAAGAGAAGAGTGGTG
CAGAGAGAAAAAAGAGCAGTGGGAATAGGAGCTTTGTTCCTTGGGTTCTTGGGAGCAGCAGGAAGCACTA
TGGGCGCAGCGTCAATGACGCTGACGGTACAGGCCAGACAATTATTGTCTGGTATAGTGCAGCAGCAGAA
CAATTTGCTGAGGGCTATTGAGGCGCAACAGCATCTGTTGCAACTCACAGTCTGGGGCATCAAGCAGCTC
CAGGCAAGAATCCTGGCTGTGGAAAGATACCTAAAGGATCAACAGCTCCTGGGGATTTGGGGTTGCTCTG
GAAAACTCATTTGCACCACTGCTGTGCCTTGGAATGCTAGTTGGAGTAATAAATCTCTGGAACAGATTTG
GAATCACACGACCTGGATGGAGTGGGACAGAGAAATTAACAATTACACAAGCTTAATACACTCCTTAATT
GAAGAATCGCAAAACCAGCAAGAAAAGAATGAACAAGAATTATTGGAATTAGATAAATGGGCAAGTTTGT
GGAATTGGTTTAACATAACAAATTGGCTGTGGTATATAAAATTATTCATAATGATAGTAGGAGGCTTGGT
AGGTTTAAGAATAGTTTTTGCTGTACTTTCTATAGTGAATAGAGTTAGGCAGGGATATTCACCATTATCG
TTTCAGACCCACCTCCCAACCCCGAGGGGACCCATGCATTGCATCTCAATTAGTCAGCAACCAGGTGTGG
AAAGTCCCCAGGCTCCCCAGCAGGCAGAAGTATGCAAAGCATGCGTCTCAATTAGTCAGCAACCATAGTC
CCGCCCCTAACTCCGCCCATCCCGCCCCTAACTCCGCCCAGTTCCGCCCATTCTCCGCCCCATGGCTGAC
TAATTTTTTTTATTTATGCAGAGGCCGAGGCCGCCTCGGCCTCTGAGCTATTCCAGAAGTAGTGAGGAGG
CTTTTTTGGAGGCCTAGGCTTTTGCAAAAAGCTTTCTAGAGGTACCACCGGAGCTTACCATGACCGAGTA
CAAGCCCACGGTGCGCCTCGCCACCCGCGACGACGTCCCCAGGGCCGTACGCACCCTCGCCGCCGCGTTC
GCCGACTACCCCGCCACGCGCCACACCGTCGATCCGGACCGCCACATCGAGCGGGTCACCGAGCTGCAAG
AACTCTTCCTCACGCGCGTCGGGCTCGACATCGGCAAGGTGTGGGTCGCGGACGACGGCGCCGCCGTGGC
GGTCTGGACCACGCCGGAGAGCGTCGAAGCGGGGGCGGTGTTCGCCGAGATCGGCCCGCGCATGGCCGAG
TTGAGCGGTTCCCGGCTGGCCGCGCAGCAACAGATGGAAGGCCTCCTGGCGCCGCACCGGCCCAAGGAGC
CCGCGTGGTTCCTGGCCACCGTCGGCGTCTCGCCCGACCACCAGGGCAAGGGTCTGGGCAGCGCCGTCGT
GCTCCCCGGAGTGGAGGCGGCCGAGCGCGCCGGGGTGCCCGCCTTCCTGGAGACCTCCGCGCCCCGCAAC
CTCCCCTTCTACGAGCGGCTCGGCTTCACCGTCACCGCCGACGTCGAGGTGCCCGAAGGACCGCGCACCT
GGTGCATGACCCGCAAGCCCGGTGCCAGTTAACGAATTCTAGATCTTGAGACAAATGGCAGTATTCATCC
ACAATTTTAAAAGAAAAGGGGGGATTGGGGGGTACAGTGCAGGGGAAAGAATAGTAGACATAATAGCAAC
AGACATACAAACTAAAGAATTACAAAAACAAATTACAAAAATTCAAAATTTTCGGGTTTATTACAGGGAC
AGCAGAGATCCACTTTGGCGCCGGCTCGAGGCCTGCAGGTGCAAAGATGGATAAAGTTTTAAACAGAGAG
GAATCTTTGCAGCTAATGGACCTTCTAGGTCTTGAAAGGAGTGGGAATTGGCTCCGGTGCCCGTCAGTGG
GCAGAGCGCACATCGCCCACAGTCCCCGAGAAGTTGGGGGGAGGGGTCGGCAATTGAACCGGTGCCTAGA
GAAGGTGGCGCGGGGTAAACTGGGAAAGTGATGTCGTGTACTGGCTCCGCCTTTTTCCCGAGGGTGGGGG
AGAACCGTATATAAGTGCAGTAGTCGCCGTGAACGTTCTTTTTCGCAACGGGTTTGCCGCCAGAACACAG
GTAAGTGCCGTGTGTGGTTCCCGCGGGCCTGGCCTCTTTACGGGTTATGGCCCTTGCGTGCCTTGAATTA
CTTCCACCTGGCTGCAGTACGTGATTCTTGATCCCGAGCTTCGGGTTGGAAGTGGGTGGGAGAGTTCGAG
GCCTTGCGCTTAAGGAGCCCCTTCGCCTCGTGCTTGAGTTGAGGCCTGGCCTGGGCGCTGGGGCCGCCGC
GTGCGAATCTGGTGGCACCTTCGCGCCTGTCTCGCTGCTTTCGATAAGTCTCTAGCCATTTAAAATTTTT
GATGACCTGCTGCGACGCTTTTTTTCTGGCAAGATAGTCTTGTAAATGCGGGCCAAGATCTGCACACTGG
TATTTCGGTTTTTGGGGCCGCGGGCGGCGACGGGGCCCGTGCGTCCCAGCGCACATGTTCGGCGAGGCGG
GGCCTGCGAGCGCGGCCACCGAGAATCGGACGGGGGTAGTCTCAAGCTGGCCGGCCTGCTCTGGTGCCTG
GCCTCGCGCCGCCGTGTATCGCCCCGCCCTGGGCGGCAAGGCTGGCCCGGTCGGCACCAGTTGCGTGAGC
GGAAAGATGGCCGCTTCCCGGCCCTGCTGCAGGGAGCTCAAAATGGAGGACGCGGCGCTCGGGAGAGCGG
GCGGGTGAGTCACCCACACAAAGGAAAAGGGCCTTTCCGTCCTCAGCCGTCGCTTCATGTGACTCCACGG
AGTACCGGGCGCCGTCCAGGCACCTCGATTAGTTCTCGAGCTTTTGGAGTACGTCGTCTTTAGGTTGGGG
GGAGGGGTTTTATGCGATGGAGTTTCCCCACACTGAGTGGGTGGAGACTGAAGTTAGGCCAGCTTGGCAC
TTGATGTAATTCTCCTTGGAATTTGCCCTTTTTGAGTTTGGATCTTGGTTCATTCTCAAGCCTCAGACAG
TGGTTCAAAGTTTTTTTCTTCCATTTCAGGTGTCGTGAGGCTAGCACCGCCACCATGTTTTATTTCCACT
GCCCGCCACAGCTAGAGGGCACTGCAACCTTTGGCAATCACTCTTCGGGGGATTTTGATGACGGGTTTCT
GCGTAGAAAACAGCGCCGGAACCGGACGACGTTCACTCTTCAGCAGCTGGAAGCTCTCGAGGCCGTTTTT
GCCCAAACACACTATCCAGATGTCTTCACCAGAGAAGAGCTCGCCATGAAAATAAACCTCACAGAAGCCA
GAGTGCAGGTTTGGTTCCAGAACAGAAGGGCCAAATGGAGGAAGACAGAGAGAGGGGCCTCAGACCAGGA
GCCAGGAGCCAAGGAGCCCATGGCAGAGGTGACACCTCCTCCAGTGAGAAACATCAACTCCCCGCCCCCT
GGGGACCAAGCCCGGAGTAAGAAGGAGGCGCTGGAGGCCCAGCAGAGCCTGGGGCGAACGGTAGGTCCTG
CAGGGCCTTTCTTCCCCTCCTGCTTGCCGGGGACTCTCCTGAACACGGCCACCTACGCCCAGGCCTTGTC
CCATGTGGCTTCCCTCAAAGGGGGCCCACTGTGCTCTTGCTGCGTCCCAGACCCCATGGGACTCTCCTTC
CTTCCCACCTATGGCTGCCAGAGTAACCGCACGGCCAGCGTGGCCACCCTGCGCATGAAGGCCCGCGAGC
ACTCAGAAGCTGTCCTGCAGTCAGCCAACCTCCTGCCTTCCACCAGCAGCAGCCCCGGCCCTGTCGCCAA
GCCGGCGCCCCCAGATGGCAGCCAGGAAAAGACCTCTCCCACCAAGGAACAGAGCGAGGCAGAGAAGAGT
GTATAGTAATGAACTAGTCCGTAACTTGAAAGTATTTCGATTTCTTGGCTTTATATATCTTGTGGAAAGG
ACGAGATTCATCCAGAGACACGGGCGACACGCGTTAAGTCGACAATCAACCTCTGGATTACAAAATTTGT
GAAAGATTGACTGGTATTCTTAACTATGTTGCTCCTTTTACGCTATGTGGATACGCTGCTTTAATGCCTT
TGTATCATGCTATTGCTTCCCGTATGGCTTTCATTTTCTCCTCCTTGTATAAATCCTGGTTGCTGTCTCT
TTATGAGGAGTTGTGGCCCGTTGTCAGGCAACGTGGCGTGGTGTGCACTGTGTTTGCTGACGCAACCCCC
ACTGGTTGGGGCATTGCCACCACCTGTCAGCTCCTTTCCGGGACTTTCGCTTTCCCCCTCCCTATTGCCA
CGGCGGAACTCATCGCCGCCTGCCTTGCCCGCTGCTGGACAGGGGCTCGGCTGTTGGGCACTGACAATTC
CGTGGTGTTGTCGGGGAAATCATCGTCCTTTCCTTGGCTGCTCGCCTGTGTTGCCACCTGGATTCTGCGC
GGGACGTCCTTCTGCTACGTCCCTTCGGCCCTCAATCCAGCGGACCTTCCTTCCCGCGGCCTGCTGCCGG
CTCTGCGGCCTCTTCCGCGTCTTCGCCTTCGCCCTCAGACGAGTCGGATCTCCCTTTGGGCCGCCTCCCC
GCGTCGACTTTAAGACCAATGACTTACAAGGCAGCTGTAGATCTTAGCCACTTTTTAAAAGAAAAGGGGG
GACTGGAAGGGCTAATTCACTCCCAACGAAGACAAGATCTGCTTTTTGCTTGTACTGGGTCTCTCTGGTT
AGACCAGATCTGAGCCTGGGAGCTCTCTGGCTAACTAGGGAACCCACTGCTTAAGCCTCAATAAAGCTTG
CCTTGAGTGCTTCAAGTAGTGTGTGCCCGTCTGTTGTGTGACTCTGGTAACTAGAGATCCCTCAGACCCT
TTTAGTCAGTGTGGAAAATCTCTAGCAGTACGTATAGTAGTTCATGTCATCTTATTATTCAGTATTTATA
ACTTGCAAAGAAATGAATATCAGAGAGTGAGAGGAACTTGTTTATTGCAGCTTATAATGGTTACAAATAA
AGCAATAGCATCACAAATTTCACAAATAAAGCATTTTTTTCACTGCATTCTAGTTGTGGTTTGTCCAAAC
TCATCAATGTATCTTATCATGTCTGGCTCTAGCTATCCCGCCCCTAACTCCGCCCATCCCGCCCCTAACT
CCGCCCAGTTCCGCCCATTCTCCGCCCCATGGCTGACTAATTTTTTTTATTTATGCAGAGGCCGAGGCCG
CCTCGGCCTCTGAGCTATTCCAGAAGTAGTGAGGAGGCTTTTTTGGAGGCCTAGGGACGTACCCAATTCG
CCCTATAGTGAGTCGTATTACGCGCGCTCACTGGCCGTCGTTTTACAACGTCGTGACTGGGAAAACCCTG
GCGTTACCCAACTTAATCGCCTTGCAGCACATCCCCCTTTCGCCAGCTGGCGTAATAGCGAAGAGGCCCG
CACCGATCGCCCTTCCCAACAGTTGCGCAGCCTGAATGGCGAATGGG
[124 nt withheld, positions 6488-6611]
C
[91 nt withheld, positions 6613-6703]
A
[49 nt withheld, positions 6705-6753]
CCTTTGACGTTGGAGTCCACGTTCTTT
[37 nt withheld, positions 6781-6817]
ACCCTATCTCGGTCTATTCTTTTGATTTATAAGGGATTTTGCCGATTTCGGCCTATTGGTTAAAAAATGA
GCTGATTTAACAAAAATTTAACGCGAATTTTAACAAAATATTAACGCTTACAATTTAGGTGGCACTTTTC
GGGGAAATGTGCGCGGAACCCCTATTTGTTTATTTTTCTAAATACATTCAAATATGTATCCGCTCATGAG
ACAATAACCCTGATAAATGCTTCAATAATATTGAAAAAGGAAGAGTATGAGTATTCAACATTTCCGTGTC
GCCCTTATTCCCTTTTTTGCGGCATTTTGCCTTCCTGTTTTTGCTCACCCAGAAACGCTGGTGAAAGTAA
AAGATGCTGAAGATCAGTTGGGTGCACGAGTGGGTTACATCGAACTGGATCTCAACAGCGGTAAGATCCT
TGAGAGTTTTCGCCCCGAAGAACGTTTTCCAATGATGAGCACTTTTAAAGTTCTGCTATGTGGCGCGGTA
TTATCCCGTATTGACGCCGGGCAAGAGCAACTCGGTCGCCGCATACACTATTCTCAGAATGACTTGGTTG
AGTACTCACCAGTCACAGAAAAGCATCTTACGGATGGCATGACAGTAAGAGAATTATGCAGTGCTGCCAT
AACCATGAGTGATAACACTGCGGCCAACTTACTTCTGACAACGATCGGAGGACCGAAGGAGCTAACCGCT
TTTTTGCACAACATGGGGGATCATGTAACTCGCCTTGATCGTTGGGAACCGGAGCTGAATGAAGCCATAC
CAAACGACGAGCGTGACACCACGATGCCTGTAGCAATGGCAACAACGTTGCGCAAACTATTAACTGGCGA
ACTACTTACTCTAGCTTCCCGGCAACAATTAATAGACTGGATGGAGGCGGATAAAGTTGCAGGACCACTT
CTGCGCTCGGCCCTTCCGGCTGGCTGGTTTATTGCTGATAAATCTGGAGCCGGTGAGCGTGGGTCTCGCG
GTATCATTGCAGCACTGGGGCCAGATGGTAAGCCCTCCCGTATCGTAGTTATCTACACGACGGGGAGTCA
GGCAACTATGGATGAACGAAATAGACAGATCGCTGAGATAGGTGCCTCACTGATTAAGCATTGGTAACTG
TCAGACCAAGTTTACTCATATATACTTTAGATTGATTTAAAACTTCATTTTTAATTTAAAAGGATCTAGG
TGAAGATCCTTTTTGATAATCTCATGACCAAAATCCCTTAACGTGAGTTTTCGTTCCACTGAGCGTCAGA
CCCCGTAGAAAAGATCAAAGGATCTTCTTGAGATCCTTTTTTTCTGCGCGTAATCTGCTGCTTGCAAACA
AAAAAACCACCGCTACCAGCGGTGGTTTGTTTGCCGGATCAAGAGCTACCAACTCTTTTTCCGAAGGTAA
CTGGCTTCAGCAGAGCGCAGATACCAAATACTGTTCTTCTAGTGTAGCCGTAGTTAGGCCACCACTTCAA
GAACTCTGTAGCACCGCCTACATACCTCGCTCTGCTAATCCTGTTACCAGTGGCTGCTGCCAGTGGCGAT
AAGTCGTGTCTTACCGGGTTGGACTCAAGACGATAGTTACCGGATAAGGCGCAGCGGTCGGGCTGAACGG
GGGGTTCGTGCACACAGCCCAGCTTGGAGCGAACGACCTACACCGAACTGAGATACCTACAGCGTGAGCT
ATGAGAAAGCGCCACGCTTCCCGAAGGGAGAAAGGCGGACAGGTATCCGGTAAGCGGCAGGGTCGGAACA
GGAGAGCGCACGAGGGAGCTTCCAGGGGGAAACGCCTGGTATCTTTATAGTCCTGTCGGGTTTCGCCACC
TCTGACTTGAGCGTCGATTTTTGTGATGCTCGTCAGGGGGGCGGAGCCTATGGAAAAACGCCAGCAACGC
GGCCTTTTTACGGTTCCTGGCCTTTTGCTGGCCTTTTGCTCACATGTTCTTTCCTGCGTTATCCCCTGAT
TCTGTGGATAACCGTATTACCGCCTTTGAGTGAGCTGATACCGCTCGCCGCAGCCGAACGACCGAGCGCA
GCGAGTCAGTGAGCGAGGAAGCGGAAGAGCGCCCAATACGCAAACCGCCTCTCCCCGCGCGTTGGCCGAT
TCATTAATGCAGCTGGCACGACAGGTTTCCCGACTGGAAAGCGGGCAGTGAGCGCAACGCAATTAATGTG
AGTTAGCTCACTCATTAGGCACCCCAGGCTTTACACTTTATGCTTCCGGCTCGTATGTTGTGTGGAATTG
TGAGCGGATAACAATTTCACACAGGAAACAGCTATGACCATGATTACGCCAAGCGCGCAATTAACCCTCA
CTAAAGGGAACAAAAGCTGGAGCTGCAAGC
Features (pLannotate 1.2.2; 31 found; start..end, strand, type, name):
      5..231     +  promoter       RSV promoter: Rous sarcoma virus enhancer/promoter
    232..412     +  LTR            5' LTR (truncated): truncated 5' long terminal repeat (LTR) from HIV-1
    459..584     +  misc_feature   HIV-1 Ψ: packaging signal of human immunodeficiency virus type 1
    568..931     +  CDS            HIV-1 gag (fragment): gag protein from human immunodeficiency virus 1; gag
   1077..1310    +  misc_feature   RRE: The Rev response element (RRE) of HIV-1 allows for Rev-dependent mRNA export from the nucleus to the cytoplasm.
   1687..1713    +  CDS            Rev (fragment): human immunodeficiency virus 1 (HIV-1) Rev protein; rev; enhances nuclear export of unspliced and incompletely spliced viral mRNAs
   1720..1743    +  promoter       SV40 promoter (fragment): SV40 early promoter
   1744..1815    +  promoter       SV40 promoter (fragment): SV40 enhancer and early promoter
   1839..1974    +  rep_origin     SV40 ori: SV40 origin of replication
   2020..2616    +  CDS            PuroR (fragment): puromycin N-acetyltransferase; pac from Streptomyces; confers resistance to puromycin
   2665..2782    +  misc_feature   cPPT/CTS: central polypurine tract and central termination sequence of HIV-1
   2847..2913    +  CDS            small t antigen (fragment): SV40 (simian virus 40) small t antigen
   2920..4098    +  promoter       EF-1α promoter: strong constitutive promoter for human elongation factor EF-1α
   4115..4903    +  CDS            Drgx: DRGX_MOUSE - Also known as Drg11 From Mus musculus (Mouse).
   4919..4972    +  promoter       U6 promoter (fragment): RNA polymerase III promoter for human U6 snRNA
   5014..5602    +  misc_feature   WPRE: woodchuck hepatitis virus posttranscriptional regulatory element
   5653..5672    +  misc_feature   cPPT/CTS (fragment): central polypurine tract and central termination sequence of HIV-1
   5674..5907    +  LTR            3' LTR (ΔU3): self-inactivating 3' long terminal repeat (LTR) from HIV-1
   5985..6106    +  polyA_signal   SV40 poly(A) signal: SV40 polyadenylation signal
   6146..6281    +  rep_origin     SV40 ori: SV40 origin of replication
   6302..6320    -  promoter       T7 promoter: promoter for bacteriophage T7 RNA polymerase
   6328..6483    +  CDS            lacZα (fragment): LacZα fragment of β-galactosidase; lacZ fragment
   6488..6916    +  rep_origin     f1 ori (sequence partly withheld): f1 bacteriophage origin of replication; arrow indicates direction of (+) strand synthesis
   6969..7073    +  promoter       AmpR promoter: bla
   7074..7934    +  CDS            AmpR: β-lactamase; bla; confers resistance to ampicillin, carbenicillin, and related antibiotics
   8105..8693    +  rep_origin     ori: high-copy-number ColE1/pMB1/pBR322/pUC origin of replication
   8876..8968    +  CDS            lacI (fragment): lac repressor; lacI; The lac repressor binds to the lac operator to inhibit transcription in E. coli. This inhibition can be relieved by adding lactose or isopropyl-β-D-thiogalactopyranoside (IPTG).
   8981..9002    +  protein_bind   CAP binding site: CAP binding activates transcription in the presence of cAMP. E. coli catabolite activator protein
   9017..9047    +  promoter       lac promoter: promoter for the E. coli lac operon
   9055..9071    +  protein_bind   lac operator: The lac repressor binds to the lac operator to inhibit transcription in E. coli. This inhibition can be relieved by adding lactose or isopropyl-β-D-thiogalactopyranoside (IPTG). lac repressor encoded by lacI
   9116..9134    +  promoter       T3 promoter: promoter for bacteriophage T3 RNA polymerase
