[The description below was written by a language model from this plasmid's Addgene catalogue record and pLannotate feature annotations shown in this document.]
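Description:
TFORF1861 is a lentiviral mammalian expression plasmid built on the pLX_TRC317 backbone that carries the human transcription factor DRGX (also known as DRG11 or PRRXL1) as a synthesized open reading frame. It belongs to a barcoded transcription factor ORF collection in which each clone has a unique 24-bp barcode, so that the factor expressed in a given cell can be identified by sequencing in pooled overexpression screens such as directed-differentiation experiments. In bacteria the plasmid replicates from a high-copy ColE1/pUC-type origin and is selected through AmpR (β-lactamase). An f1 origin and remnants of a lac/lacZα cloning region flanked by T7 and T3 promoters are also present. The depositor warns that recombination can occur, as is common for LTR-containing plasmids.

The sequenced 9,157-nt record shows a third-generation, self-inactivating transfer vector layout. An RSV promoter fused to a truncated HIV-1 5' LTR drives genomic RNA production in packaging cells, followed by the Ψ packaging signal, a gag fragment, the RRE for Rev-dependent export and a cPPT/CTS. The ΔU3 3' LTR and an SV40 poly(A) signal close the viral unit. Within the provirus, an SV40 early promoter drives puromycin N-acetyltransferase for selection of transduced cells, and the strong constitutive EF-1α promoter drives the DRGX coding sequence, with a WPRE downstream to enhance transcript expression. The annotation tool labelled the ORF by its closest match to mouse Drgx, whereas the catalogue lists the insert as human. The barcode is not annotated as a feature, though the 893-bp insert is longer than the 789-bp annotated ORF, leaving room for it and other flanking sequence. The short U6 promoter and small t antigen fragments are probably backbone remnants.
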