Addgene plasmid #142876: TFORF1861
Purpose: Lentiviral vector for overexpressing transcription factor ORFs with unique 24-bp barcodes. Barcodes facilitate identification of transcription factors in pooled screens.
Depositing lab: Feng Zhang. Depositing organization: Broad Institute. Publication: A transcription factor atlas of directed differentiation. Joung J, Ma S, Tay T, Geiger-Schuller KR, Kirchgatterer PC, Verdine VK, Guo B, Arias-Garcia MA, Allen WE, Singh A, Kuksenko O, Abudayyeh OO, Gootenberg JS, Fu Z, Macrae RK, Buenrostro JD, Regev A, Zhang F. Cell. 2023 Jan 5;186(1):209-229.e26. doi: 10.1016/j.cell.2022.11.026. PubMed 36608654.
Backbone
  Vector backbone: pLX_TRC317
  Backbone manufacturer: Broad Institute Genetic Perturbation Platform
  Backbone size w/o insert (bp): 8264
  Vector type: Mammalian Expression, Lentiviral
  Selectable markers: Puromycin
Growth in bacteria
  Bacterial resistance: Ampicillin, 100 μg/mL
  Growth temperature: 37°C
  Growth strain: NEB Stable
  Copy number: High Copy
Gene/Insert
  Gene/Insert name: DRGX
  Species: H. sapiens (human)
  Insert size (bp): 893
  Entrez Gene: DRGX (a.k.a. DRG11, PRRXL1)
  Promoter: EF1a
  Cloning method: Unknown
  Sequencing primers: 5′ GGGTGGAGACTGAAGTTAGGCCAG; 3′ CACATAGCGTAAAAGGAGCAACATAG
Terms and licenses: Academic/Nonprofit Terms; Industry Terms: Not Available to Industry
Depositor comments: NM_001276451,ENST00000374139,ENST00000434016 . The transcription factor ORF portion of this plasmid was synthesized by Genewiz. Please test multiple small colonies in case of plasmid recombination. To make this collection available in a timely manner, a portion of this collection was not fully sequenced by Addgene. If an Addgene verified full plasmid sequence is not available, please contact us prior to placing an order to request the full sequence.
How to cite: TFORF1861 was a gift from Feng Zhang (Addgene plasmid # 142876 ; http://n2t.net/addgene:142876 ; RRID:Addgene_142876)
