>Addgene plasmid #142876 | TFORF1861 | depositor partial sequence | sequence record 280766 | Insert
ACCGCCACCATGTTTTATTTCCACTGCCCGCCACAGCTAGAGGGCACTGCAACCTTTGGCAATCACTCTT
CGGGGGATTTTGATGACGGGTTTCTGCGTAGAAAACAGCGCCGGAACCGGACGACGTTCACTCTTCAGCA
GCTGGAAGCTCTCGAGGCCGTTTTTGCCCAAACACACTATCCAGATGTCTTCACCAGAGAAGAGCTCGCC
ATGAAAATAAACCTCACAGAAGCCAGAGTGCAGGTTTGGTTCCAGAACAGAAGGGCCAAATGGAGGAAGA
CAGAGAGAGGGGCCTCAGACCAGGAGCCAGGAGCCAAGGAGCCCATGGCAGAGGTGACACCTCCTCCAGT
GAGAAACATCAACTCCCCGCCCCCTGGGGACCAAGCCCGGAGTAAGAAGGAGGCGCTGGAGGCCCAGCAG
AGCCTGGGGCGAACGGTAGGTCCTGCAGGGCCTTTCTTCCCCTCCTGCTTGCCGGGGACTCTCCTGAACA
CGGCCACCTACGCCCAGGCCTTGTCCCATGTGGCTTCCCTCAAAGGGGGCCCACTGTGCTCTTGCTGCGT
CCCAGACCCCATGGGACTCTCCTTCCTTCCCACCTATGGCTGCCAGAGTAACCGCACGGCCAGCGTGGCC
ACCCTGCGCATGAAGGCCCGCGAGCACTCAGAAGCTGTCCTGCAGTCAGCCAACCTCCTGCCTTCCACCA
GCAGCAGCCCCGGCCCTGTCGCCAAGCCGGCGCCCCCAGATGGCAGCCAGGAAAAGACCTCTCCCACCAA
GGAACAGAGCGAGGCAGAGAAGAGTGTATAGTAATGAACTAGTCCGTAACTTGAAAGTATTTCGATTTCT
TGGCTTTATATATCTTGTGGAAAGGACGAGATTCATCCAGAGACACGGGCGAC
