>Addgene plasmid #142876 | TFORF1861 | depositor partial sequence | sequence record 280767 | Barcode
GATTCATCCAGAGACACGGGCGAC
